Addgene plasmid #147396: pAc5.1B-EGFP-CeAIN2_254-400-HsTNRC6C_1207-1690-CIM1mut-CIM2mut_R
Purpose: Insect Expression of CeAIN2_254-400-HsTNRC6C_1207-1690-CIM1-2mut
Depositing lab: Elisa Izaurralde. Depositing organization: Max Planck Institute for Developmental Biology. Publication: The interactions of GW182 proteins with PABP and deadenylases are required for both translational repression and degradation of miRNA targets. Huntzinger E, Kuzuoglu-Ozturk D, Braun JE, Eulalio A, Wohlbold L, Izaurralde E. Nucleic Acids Res. 2013 Jan;41(2):978-94. doi: 10.1093/nar/gks1078. Epub 2012 Nov 21. PubMed 23172285.
Backbone
  Vector backbone: Unknown
  Vector type: Insect Expression
Growth in bacteria
  Bacterial resistance: Ampicillin, 100 μg/mL
  Growth temperature: 37°C
  Growth strain: DH5alpha
  Copy number: Low Copy
Gene/Insert
  Gene/Insert name: CeAIN2_254-400-HsTNRC6C_1207-1690-CIM1-2mut (alt name: CeAIN2)
  Species: H. sapiens (human), C. elegans (nematode)
  Mutation: Deletion of 2 AA (SD) at position 378-379 compared to the sequence given by NCBI: AF000196.1
  Entrez Gene: TNRC6C
  Cloning method: Unknown
Terms and licenses: Academic/Nonprofit Terms; Industry Terms: Not Available to Industry
Depositor comments: Plasmids from this collection were made available to the research community and donated after the lab closed. Please note that the sequence provided by the depositing laboratory may be theoretical/predicted or based on Sanger sequencing results. There may be discrepancies between sequencing results obtained by Addgene and the depositor sequence. If an Addgene verified sequence is not available, please contact before placing your order to request that our lab fully sequence the plasmid.
How to cite: pAc5.1B-EGFP-CeAIN2_254-400-HsTNRC6C_1207-1690-CIM1mut-CIM2mut_R was a gift from Elisa Izaurralde (Addgene plasmid # 147396 ; http://n2t.net/addgene:147396 ; RRID:Addgene_147396)
