[The description below was written by a language model from this plasmid's Addgene catalogue record and pLannotate feature annotations shown in this document.]
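Description:
pAc5.1B-EGFP-CeAIN2_254-400-HsTNRC6C_1207-1690-CIM1mut-CIM2mut_R is an insect-cell expression plasmid of about 8 kb. The catalogue lists the backbone as unknown, although the name and annotated parts point to a pAc5.1-type vector. It is propagated in E. coli through a ColE1/pUC-family origin and selected with ampicillin via the bla gene and its own promoter. The catalogue describes it as low copy even though the origin is annotated as a high-copy type. A fragment of a tetracycline resistance gene and a short piece of SV40 large T antigen are also detected; these appear to be non-functional backbone remnants.

Expression is driven by the constitutive Drosophila actin 5C promoter, which suits it to transfected Drosophila cell lines. The open reading frame begins with EGFP, followed by a chimeric GW182-family protein. This chimera joins residues 254–400 of C. elegans AIN-2 to residues 1207–1690 of human TNRC6C, a scaffold that bridges Argonaute proteins and the CCR4-NOT and PAN deadenylase complexes. The feature table annotates only the TNRC6C portion, and the unannotated gap between EGFP and that fragment is where the AIN-2 segment would be expected. The TNRC6C part carries mutations in the two motifs named CIM1 and CIM2, whose exact changes the record does not specify. The depositor also notes a two-residue (SD) deletion at positions 378–379 relative to the reference sequence. A V5 epitope tag lies downstream, though the record does not show whether it is read in frame, and an SV40 polyadenylation signal follows.

The associated study examined how GW182 interactions with PABP and deadenylases contribute to translational repression and decay of miRNA targets. The construct would fit that work as a fluorescently tagged mutant chimera for such functional or interaction assays. The depositor sequence may be theoretical rather than fully verified.
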