Features (pLannotate 1.2.2; 10 found; start..end, strand, type, name):
     56..2568    +  promoter       Ac5 promoter: Drosophila melanogaster actin 5C promoter
   2588..3304    +  CDS            EGFP: EGFP is a basic (constitutively fluorescent) green fluorescent protein published in 1996, derived from Aequorea victoria. It is reported to be a rapidly-maturing weak dimer with moderate acid sensitivity.
   3758..5209    +  CDS            TNRC6C (fragment): TNR6C_HUMAN - Also known as KIAA1582. Experimental evidence at protein level: Swiss-Prot protein existence level 1. Plays a role in RNA-mediated gene silencing by micro-RNAs (miRNAs). Required for miRNA-dependent translational repression of complementary mRNAs by argonaute family proteins. As scaffoldng protein associates with argonaute proteins bound to partially complementary mRNAs and simultaneously can recruit CCR4-NOT and PAN deadenylase complexes. From Homo sapiens (Human).
   5238..5279    +  CDS            V5 tag: epitope tag from simian virus 5
   5379..5513    -  polyA_signal   SV40 poly(A) signal: SV40 polyadenylation signal
   5536..5620    -  CDS            large T antigen (fragment): large T antigen from SV40 (simian virus 40)
   5621..6091    +  CDS            TcR (fragment): tetracycline efflux protein; tet; confers resistance to tetracycline
   6135..6723    -  rep_origin     ori: high-copy-number ColE1/pMB1/pBR322/pUC origin of replication
   6894..7754    -  CDS            AmpR: β-lactamase; bla; confers resistance to ampicillin, carbenicillin, and related antibiotics
   7755..7859    -  promoter       AmpR promoter: bla
>Addgene plasmid #147396 | pAc5.1B-EGFP-CeAIN2_254-400-HsTNRC6C_1207-1690-CIM1mut-CIM2mut_R | depositor full sequence | sequence record 289843 | Full Sequence
CTTCAAGGAATTAATTCTATATTCTAAAAACACAAATGATACTTCTAAAAAAAATCATGAATGGCATCAA
CTCTGAATCAAATCTTTGCAGATGCACCTACTTCTCATTTCCACTGTCACATCATTTTTCCAGATCTCGC
TGCCTGTTATGTGGCCCACAAACCAAGACACGTTTTATGGCCATTAAAGCTGGCTGATCGTCGCCAAACA
CCAAATACATATCAATATGTACATTCGAGAAAGAAGCGATCAAAGAAGCGTCTTCGGGCGAGTAGGAGAA
TGCGGAGGAGAAGGAGAACGAGCTGATCTAGTATCTCTCCACAATCCAATGCCAACTGACCAACTGGCCA
TATTCGGAGCAATTTGAAGCCAATTTCCATCGCCTGGCGATCGCTCCATTCTTGGCTATATGTTTTTCAC
CGTTCCCGGGGCCATTTTCAAAGACTCGTCGGTAAGATAAGATTGTGTCACTCGCTGTCTCTCTTCATTT
GTCGAAGAATGCTGAGGAATTTCGCGATGACGTCGGCGAGTATTTTGAAGAATGAGAATAATTTGTATTT
ATACGAAAATCAGTTAGTGGAATTTTCTACAAAAACATGTTATCTATAGATAATTTTGTTGCAAAATATG
TTGACTATGACAAAGATTGTATGTATATACCTTTAATGTATTCTCATTTTCTTATGTATTTATAATGGCA
ATGATGATACTGATGATATTTTAAGATGATGCCAGACCACAGGCTGATTTCTGCGTCTTTTGCCGAACGC
AGTGCATGTGCGGTTGTTGTTTTTTGGAATAGTTTCAATTTTCGGACTGTCCGCTTTGATTTCAGTTTCT
TGGCTTATTCAAAAAGCAAAGTAAAGCCAAAAAAGCGAGATGGCAATACCAAATGCGGCAAAACGGTAGT
GGAAGGAAAGGGGTGCGGGGCAGCGGAAGGAAGGGTGGGGCGGGGCGTGGCGGGGTCTGTGGCTGGGCGC
GACGTCACCGACGTTGGAGCCACTCCTTTGACCATGTGTGCGTGTGTGTATTATTCGTGTCTCGCCACTC
GCCGGTTGTTTTTTTCTTTTTATCTCGCTCTCTCTAGCGCCATCTCGTACGCATGCTCAACGCACCGCAT
GTTGCCGTGTCCTTTATGCGTCATTTTGGCTCGAAATAGGCAATTATTTAAACAAAGATTAGTCAACGAA
AACGCTAAAATAAATAAGTCTACAATATGGTTACTTATTGCCATGTGTGTGCAGCCAACGATAGCAACAA
AAGCAACAACACAGTGGCTTTCCCTCTTTCACTTTTTGTTTGCAAGCGCGTGCGAGCAAGACGGCACGAC
CGGCAAACGCAATTACGCTGACAAAGAGCAGACGAAGTTTTGGCCGAAAAACATCAAGGCGCCTGATACG
AATGCATTTGCAATAACAATTGCGATATTTAATATTGTTTATGAAGCTGTTTGACTTCAAAACACACAAA
AAAAAAAATAAAACAAATTATTTGAAAGAGAATTAGGAATCGGACAGCTTATCGTTACGGGCTAACAGCA
CACCGAGACGAAATAGCTTACCTGACGTCACAGCCTCTGGAAGAACTGCCGCCAAGCAGAGAGAGAGAGA
AAAAGAGGGAGAGCAGCTTAGACCGCATGTGCTTGTGTGTGAGGCGTCTCTCTCTTCGTCTCCTGTTTGC
GCAAACGCATAGACTGCACTGAGAAAATCGATTACCTATTTTTTATGAATGAATATTTGCACTATTACTA
TTCAAAACTATTAAGATAGCAATCACATTCAATAGCCAAATACTATACCACCTGAGCGATGCAACGAAAT
GATCAATTTGAGCAAAAATGCTGCATATTTAGGACGGCATCATTATAGAAATGCTTCTTGCTGTGTACTT
TTCTCTCGTCTGGCAGCTGTTTCGCCGTTATTGTTAAAACCGGCTTAAGTTAGGTGTGTTTTCTACGACT
AGTGATGCCCCTACTAGAAGATGTGTGTTGCACAAATGTCCCTGAATAACCAATTTGAAGTGCAGATAGC
AGTAAACGTAAGCTAATATGAATATTATTTAACTGTAATGTTTTAATATCGCTGGACATTACTAATAAAC
CCACTATAAACACATGTACATATGTATGTTTTGGCATACAATGAGTAGTTGGGGAAAAAATGTGTAAAAG
CACCGTGACCATCACAGCATAAAGATAACCAGCTGAAGTATCGAATATGAGTAACCCCCAAATTGAATCA
CATGCCGCAACTGATAGGACCCATGGAAGTACACTCTTCATGGCGATATACAAGACACACACAAGCACGA
ACACCCAGTTGCGGAGGAAATTCTCCGTAAATGAAAACCCAATCGGCGAACAATTCATACCCATATATGG
TAAAAGTTTTGAACGCGACTTGAGAGCGGAGAGCATTGCGGCTGATAAGGTTTTAGCGCTAAGCGGGCTT
TATAAAACGGGCTGCGGGACCAGTTTTCATATCACTACCGTTTGAGTTCTTGTGCTGTGTGGATACTCCT
CCCGACACAAAGCCGCTCCATCAGCCAGCAGTCGTCTAATCCAGAGACCCCGGATCGGGGTACCAACATG
GTGAGCAAGGGCGAGGAGCTGTTCACCGGGGTGGTGCCCATCCTGGTCGAGCTGGACGGCGACGTAAACG
GCCACAAGTTCAGCGTGTCCGGCGAGGGCGAGGGCGATGCCACCTACGGCAAGCTGACCCTGAAGTTCAT
CTGCACCACCGGCAAGCTGCCCGTGCCCTGGCCCACCCTCGTGACCACCCTGACCTACGGCGTGCAGTGC
TTCAGCCGCTACCCCGACCACATGAAGCAGCACGACTTCTTCAAGTCCGCCATGCCCGAAGGCTACGTCC
AGGAGCGCACCATCTTCTTCAAGGACGACGGCAACTACAAGACCCGCGCCGAGGTGAAGTTCGAGGGCGA
CACCCTGGTGAACCGCATCGAGCTGAAGGGCATCGACTTCAAGGAGGACGGCAACATCCTGGGGCACAAG
CTGGAGTACAACTACAACAGCCACAACGTCTATATCATGGCCGACAAGCAGAAGAACGGCATCAAGGTGA
ACTTCAAGATCCGCCACAACATCGAGGACGGCAGCGTGCAGCTCGCCGACCACTACCAGCAGAACACCCC
CATCGGCGACGGCCCCGTGCTGCTGCCCGACAACCACTACCTGAGCACCCAGTCCGCCCTGAGCAAAGAC
CCCAACGAGAAGCGCGATCACATGGTCCTGCTGGAGTTCGTGACCGCCGCCGGGATCACTCTCGGCATGG
ACGAGCTGTACAAGCCAAGCTTAATGGATGATTATTCAATGTGGACTGATGAGAATGATGAAGACGCGAA
AAAGAAAAAATCGTTGAGAGATAAGGGATTGAGTGGATGGGGTGATGCTGATGTATCAAACAGTAAACCA
ATTCGCCGTTGGATTGTGCCAGAAGGCCAAGAAGAAGACTTTGAAACGGCAATGGAACGATGTCCAAGTC
ATTTGAAAAAGAAAGCATTGAATGAAGAAGCTCTTCGTCGACGTTTAACATCTGAAAATCCACAAATAGT
GGCACAAGCTCAACAACAAGCCGAAGAAGAGGCGAATGCTATGATGAGGATTGGACGAAGACCCATTGTT
CCCAGTGGATGGGGTGATATTCCATCTGAAATTAGTACTGACAAGTCAGAATTCGATCAAAGCTCGTCAC
GTGGTTGGGATGAAGGAAGTATAAGCGGTGGTGGAAGTTGCGGCCGCGCCCAGGCCCTGCTCGTGAAGCA
GCCACCACCGCCACCGCCCCCGCCGCACCTGTCTCTGCACCCCTCTGCAGGCAAATCGGCCATGGACAGC
TTCCCCTCGCACCCACAGACTCCCGGCCTACCTGACCTGCAGACCAAAGAGCAGCAGTCTTCACCCAACA
CCTTTGCTCCTTACCCTCTCGCTGGACTGAACCCAAACATGAATGTCAACAGCATGGACATGACCGGTGG
CTTGTCGGTGAAGGACCCATCCCAGTCCGCGGCAGCCGCCCCCGCGGCGACGCACCCCAACTCCATGGAT
AACTTGCCCAGTGCCGCTTCCCCCCTGGAGCAGAACCCTAGCAAGCATGGTGCTATCCCTGGAGGTCTAA
GCATTGGGCCTCCAGGTAAGTCCTCCATTGATGACTCCTATGGCCGGTACGATTTAATCCAGAACAGTGA
GTCACCAGCCAGTCCTCCCGTAGCTGTTCCCCATAGCTGGTCACGTGCCAAATCTGACAGTGATAAAATC
TCAAATGGCTCTAGCATCAACTGGCCCCCAGAATTCCATCCGGGAGTTCCATGGAAAGGACTGCAGAATA
TTGACCCTGAGAATGACCCTGACGTCACTCCTGGCAGTGTCCCCACTGGGCCTACCATCAACACCACCAT
CCAGGATGTCAACCGCTACCTCCTCAAGAGTGGAGGTAAACTGTCAGACATCAAATCGACGTGGTCCTCT
GGCCCTACCTCCCACACGCAAGCCTCTCTGTCTCATGAACTATGGAAGGTGCCCAGAAACAGTACTGCAC
CCACGAGGCCACCTCCAGGGTTAACCAATCCCAAGCCCTCCTCCACCTGGGGTGCCAGCCCCCTCGGCTG
GACCAGCTCCTACTCCTCGGGTTCTGCCTGGAGCACCGACACCTCAGGAAGAACCAGCAGCTGGCTCGTT
CTTCGAAACCTCACTCCCCAGATTGATGGTTCTACACTGCGGACATTGTGTTTGCAACATGGGCCTCTTA
TCACATTCCACCTGAATCTGACTCAAGGCAATGCTGTGGTCCGGTACAGCTCCAAGGAGGAGGCTGCCAA
GGCCCAGAAGTCTCTGCACATGTGCGTCCTGGGAAACACTACCATCCTGGCCGAGTTCGCTGGTGAAGAA
GAAGTGAATCGCTTCTTAGCCCAAGGCCAGGCGCTGCCACCCACTTCCAGCTGGCAGTCCAGCAGCGCGT
CCAGCCAGCCGCGGCTCAGCGCAGCGGGCAGCTCCCATGGCCTGGTACGCAGCGACGCTGGCCACTGGAA
CGCCCCGTGCCTGGGTGGCAAGGGGAGCAGTGAGCTGGCGGCGGCCGGGGTGCCCCAGTACTCCAGCAGC
GCGGCGGCCCCGCCCAGCGCCGACGACAGCAGGGTGATAGGCAGCCCCACGCCGCTAACCACCCTGCTGC
CTGGGGACCTGCTCAGCGGGGAGTCCCTGTAGTAATCTAGAGGGCCCGCGGTTCGAAGGTAAGCCTATCC
CTAACCCTCTCCTCGGTCTCGATTCTACGCGTACCGGTCATCATCACCATCACCATTGAGTTTAAACCCG
CTGATCAGCCTCGACTGTGCCTTCTAAGGCCTGAGCTCGCTGATCAGCCTCGATCGAGGATCCAGACATG
ATAAGATACATTGATGAGTTTGGACAAACCACAACTAGAATGCAGTGAAAAAAATGCTTTATTTGTGAAA
TTTGTGATGCTATTGCTTTATTTGTAACCATTATAAGCTGCAATAAACAAGTTAACAACAACAATTGCAT
TCATTTTATGTTTCAGGTTCAGGGGGAGGTGTGGGAGGTTTTTTAAAGCAAGTAAAACCTCTACAAATGT
GGTATGGCTGATTATGATCAGTCGACCGATGCCCTTGAGAGCCTTCAACCCAGTCAGCTCCTTCCGGTGG
GCGCGGGGCATGACTATCGTCGCCGCACTTATGACTGTCTTCTTTATCATGCAACTCGTAGGACAGGTGC
CGGCAGCGCTCTGGGTCATTTTCGGCGAGGACCGCTTTCGCTGGAGCGCGACGATGATCGGCCTGTCGCT
TGCGGTATTCGGAATCTTGCACGCCCTCGCTCAAGCCTTCGTCACTGGTCCCGCCACCAAACGTTTCGGC
GAGAAGCAGGCCATTATCGCCGGCATGGCGGCCGACGCGCTGGGCTACGTCTTGCTGGCGTTCGCGACGC
GAGGCTGGATGGCCTTCCCCATTATGATTCTTCTCGCTTCCGGCGGCATCGGGATGCCCGCGTTGCAGGC
CATGCTGTCCAGGCAGGTAGATGACGACCATCAGGGACAGCTTCAAGGATCGCTCGCGGCTCTTACCAGC
CAGCAAAAGGCCAGGAACCGTAAAAAGGCCGCGTTGCTGGCGTTTTTCCATAGGCTCCGCCCCCCTGACG
AGCATCACAAAAATCGACGCTCAAGTCAGAGGTGGCGAAACCCGACAGGACTATAAAGATACCAGGCGTT
TCCCCCTGGAAGCTCCCTCGTGCGCTCTCCTGTTCCGACCCTGCCGCTTACCGGATACCTGTCCGCCTTT
CTCCCTTCGGGAAGCGTGGCGCTTTCTCAATGCTCACGCTGTAGGTATCTCAGTTCGGTGTAGGTCGTTC
GCTCCAAGCTGGGCTGTGTGCACGAACCCCCCGTTCAGCCCGACCGCTGCGCCTTATCCGGTAACTATCG
TCTTGAGTCCAACCCGGTAAGACACGACTTATCGCCACTGGCAGCAGCCACTGGTAACAGGATTAGCAGA
GCGAGGTATGTAGGCGGTGCTACAGAGTTCTTGAAGTGGTGGCCTAACTACGGCTACACTAGAAGGACAG
TATTTGGTATCTGCGCTCTGCTGAAGCCAGTTACCTTCGGAAAAAGAGTTGGTAGCTCTTGATCCGGCAA
ACAAACCACCGCTGGTAGCGGTGGTTTTTTTGTTTGCAAGCAGCAGATTACGCGCAGAAAAAAAGGATCT
CAAGAAGATCCTTTGATCTTTTCTACGGGGTCTGACGCTCAGTGGAACGAAAACTCACGTTAAGGGATTT
TGGTCATGAGATTATCAAAAAGGATCTTCACCTAGATCCTTTTAAATTAAAAATGAAGTTTTAAATCAAT
CTAAAGTATATATGAGTAAACTTGGTCTGACAGTTACCAATGCTTAATCAGTGAGGCACCTATCTCAGCG
ATCTGTCTATTTCGTTCATCCATAGTTGCCTGACTCCCCGTCGTGTAGATAACTACGATACGGGAGGGCT
TACCATCTGGCCCCAGTGCTGCAATGATACCGCGAGACCCACGCTCACCGGCTCCAGATTTATCAGCAAT
AAACCAGCCAGCCGGAAGGGCCGAGCGCAGAAGTGGTCCTGCAACTTTATCCGCCTCCATCCAGTCTATT
AATTGTTGCCGGGAAGCTAGAGTAAGTAGTTCGCCAGTTAATAGTTTGCGCAACGTTGTTGCCATTGCTG
CAGGCATCGTGGTGTCACGCTCGTCGTTTGGTATGGCTTCATTCAGCTCCGGTTCCCAACGATCAAGGCG
AGTTACATGATCCCCCATGTTGTGCAAAAAAGCGGTTAGCTCCTTCGGTCCTCCGATCGTTGTCAGAAGT
AAGTTGGCCGCAGTGTTATCACTCATGGTTATGGCAGCACTGCATAATTCTCTTACTGTCATGCCATCCG
TAAGATGCTTTTCTGTGACTGGTGAGTACTCAACCAAGTCATTCTGAGAATAGTGTATGCGGCGACCGAG
TTGCTCTTGCCCGGCGTCAACACGGGATAATACCGCGCCACATAGCAGAACTTTAAAAGTGCTCATCATT
GGAAAACGTTCTTCGGGGCGAAAACTCTCAAGGATCTTACCGCTGTTGAGATCCAGTTCGATGTAACCCA
CTCGTGCACCCAACTGATCTTCAGCATCTTTTACTTTCACCAGCGTTTCTGGGTGAGCAAAAACAGGAAG
GCAAAATGCCGCAAAAAAGGGAATAAGGGCGACACGGAAATGTTGAATACTCATACTCTTCCTTTTTCAA
TATTATTGAAGCATTTATCAGGGTTATTGTCTCATGAGCGGATACATATTTGAATGTATTTAGAAAAATA
AACAAATAGGGGTTCCGCGCACATTTCCCCGAAAAGTGCCACCTGACGTCTAAGAAACCATTATTATCAT
GACATTAACCTATAAAAATAGGCGTATCACGAGGCCCTTTCGT
